Addgene plasmid #35492: FOP-GFP.mC
Depositing lab: Ramesh Shivdasani. Depositing organization: Dana-Farber Cancer Institute. Publication: Differential WNT activity in colorectal cancer confers limited tumorigenic potential and is regulated by MAPK signaling. Horst D, Chen J, Morikawa T, Ogino S, Kirchner T, Shivdasani RA. Cancer Res. 2012 Feb 8. 10.1158/0008-5472.CAN-11-3222 PubMed 22318865.
Backbone
  Vector backbone: PGK-H2BmCherry
  Backbone manufacturer: Mark Mercola
  Vector type: Mammalian Expression, Lentiviral
Growth in bacteria
  Bacterial resistance: Ampicillin, 100 μg/mL
  Growth temperature: 37°C
  Growth strain: Stbl3
  Copy number: Low Copy
Gene/Insert
  Gene/Insert name: 7xFOP-GFP
  Species: Synthetic
  Promoter: mutated 7xTCF/LEF
  Cloning method: Restriction Enzyme; 5′ cloning site Hpa1 (not destroyed); 3′ cloning site Hpa1 (destroyed during cloning)
  Sequencing primers: 5′ CGTCGCCGTCCAGCTCGACCAG
Resource information
  A portion of this plasmid was derived from a plasmid made by: This vector carries promoter with 7 mutated TCF/LEF sequences in front of GFP, inserted into the Hpa1 site of the PGK-H2BmCherry vector.
Terms and licenses: Academic/Nonprofit Terms; Industry Terms: Not Available to Industry
Depositor comments: Please note that the gaps between the Addgene sequencing results and the depositor's full sequence do not alter the plasmid function.
How to cite: FOP-GFP.mC was a gift from Ramesh Shivdasani (Addgene plasmid # 35492 ; http://n2t.net/addgene:35492 ; RRID:Addgene_35492)
