[The description below was written by a language model from this plasmid's Addgene catalogue record and pLannotate feature annotations shown in this document.]
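Description:
FOP-GFP.mC is a third-generation-style, self-inactivating HIV-1 lentiviral vector for mammalian cells, built by inserting a 7xFOP-GFP reporter cassette into the HpaI site of the PGK-H2BmCherry backbone. It is propagated in E. coli under ampicillin selection (AmpR). The feature table annotates a ColE1/pUC-type origin, although the catalogue lists the plasmid as low copy and names a recombination-deficient strain, which is usual for LTR-containing vectors. An f1 origin, an SV40 origin and poly(A) signal, and remnants of lac/lacZα and T3/T7 promoter sequences come from the backbone. The viral portion comprises an RSV promoter driving a truncated 5' LTR, the Ψ packaging signal with a gag fragment, the RRE, cPPT/CTS, WPRE and a ΔU3 3' LTR. Genomic RNA can therefore be packaged when helper functions are supplied in trans, while the integrated provirus lacks LTR promoter activity.

The payload consists of two independent expression units. Upstream, a synthetic promoter with seven mutated TCF/LEF binding sites, coupled to a minimal TATA-box promoter, sits in front of EGFP. EGFP is followed by a fragment of mouse ornithine decarboxylase, which probably acts as a degradation domain that shortens reporter half-life, though the record does not say so. Because the TCF/LEF sites are mutated, β-catenin/TCF complexes should not activate this promoter, so the construct serves as the negative control for a WNT-responsive TCF/LEF-GFP reporter. Downstream, the human PGK promoter constitutively drives histone H2B fused to mCherry, giving a nuclear red signal that marks transduced cells regardless of pathway activity. The associated publication studied differential WNT activity in colorectal cancer.
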