Features (pLannotate 1.2.2; 32 found; start..end, strand, type, name):
     27..131     +  promoter       AmpR promoter: bla
    132..992     +  CDS            AmpR: β-lactamase; bla; confers resistance to ampicillin, carbenicillin, and related antibiotics
   1163..1751    +  rep_origin     ori: high-copy-number ColE1/pMB1/pBR322/pUC origin of replication
   1934..2026    +  CDS            lacI (fragment): lac repressor; lacI; The lac repressor binds to the lac operator to inhibit transcription in E. coli. This inhibition can be relieved by adding lactose or isopropyl-β-D-thiogalactopyranoside (IPTG).
   2039..2060    +  protein_bind   CAP binding site: CAP binding activates transcription in the presence of cAMP. E. coli catabolite activator protein
   2075..2105    +  promoter       lac promoter: promoter for the E. coli lac operon
   2113..2129    +  protein_bind   lac operator: The lac repressor binds to the lac operator to inhibit transcription in E. coli. This inhibition can be relieved by adding lactose or isopropyl-β-D-thiogalactopyranoside (IPTG). lac repressor encoded by lacI
   2174..2192    +  promoter       T3 promoter: promoter for bacteriophage T3 RNA polymerase
   2220..2446    +  promoter       RSV promoter: Rous sarcoma virus enhancer/promoter
   2447..2627    +  LTR            5' LTR (truncated): truncated 5' long terminal repeat (LTR) from HIV-1
   2674..2799    +  misc_feature   HIV-1 Ψ: packaging signal of human immunodeficiency virus type 1
   2783..3146    +  CDS            HIV-1 gag (fragment): gag protein from human immunodeficiency virus 1; gag
   3292..3525    +  misc_feature   RRE: The Rev response element (RRE) of HIV-1 allows for Rev-dependent mRNA export from the nucleus to the cytoplasm.
   3902..4002    +  CDS            Rev (fragment): human immunodeficiency virus 1 (HIV-1) Rev protein; rev; enhances nuclear export of unspliced and incompletely spliced viral mRNAs
   4058..4076    -  misc_feature   MCS (fragment): pUC18/19 multiple cloning site
   4174..4191    +  promoter       minP (fragment): minimal TATA-box promoter with low basal activity
   4280..4999    +  CDS            EGFP: the original enhanced GFP (Yang et al., 1996) mammalian codon-optimized
   5004..5123    +  CDS            Odc1 (fragment): DCOR_MOUSE - Also known as Odc. Experimental evidence at protein level: Swiss-Prot protein existence level 1. Catalyzes the first and rate-limiting step of polyamine biosynthesis that converts ornithine into putrescine, which is the precursor for the polyamines, spermidine and spermine. Polyamines are essential for cell proliferation and are implicated in cellular processes, ranging from DNA replication to apoptosis. From Mus musculus (Mouse).
   5147..5163    +  misc_feature   WPRE (fragment): woodchuck hepatitis virus posttranscriptional regulatory element
   5166..5283    +  misc_feature   cPPT/CTS: central polypurine tract and central termination sequence of HIV-1
   5303..5326    -  misc_feature   MCS (fragment): pBluescript multiple cloning site
   5329..5839    +  promoter       hPGK promoter: human phosphoglycerate kinase 1 promoter
   5854..6231    +  CDS            H2B (sequence withheld): human histone H2B; HIST1H2BJ
   6238..6945    +  CDS            mCherry: mCherry is a basic (constitutively fluorescent) red fluorescent protein published in 2004, derived from Discosoma sp.. It is reported to be a very rapidly-maturing monomer with low acid sensitivity.
   6964..7552    +  misc_feature   WPRE: woodchuck hepatitis virus posttranscriptional regulatory element
   7569..7637    +  CDS            nef (fragment): NEF_HV1Z2 - Experimental evidence at protein level: Swiss-Prot protein existence level 1. Extracellular Nef protein targets CD4(+) T-lymphocytes for apoptosis by interacting with CXCR4 surface receptors. From Human immunodeficiency virus type 1 group M subtype D (isolate Z2/CDC-Z34) (HIV-1).
   7639..7872    +  LTR            3' LTR (ΔU3): self-inactivating 3' long terminal repeat (LTR) from HIV-1
   7944..8065    +  polyA_signal   SV40 poly(A) signal: SV40 polyadenylation signal
   8105..8240    +  rep_origin     SV40 ori: SV40 origin of replication
   8261..8279    -  promoter       T7 promoter: promoter for bacteriophage T7 RNA polymerase
   8287..8442    +  CDS            lacZα (fragment): LacZα fragment of β-galactosidase; lacZ fragment
   8447..8875    +  rep_origin     f1 ori (sequence partly withheld): f1 bacteriophage origin of replication; arrow indicates direction of (+) strand synthesis
>Addgene plasmid #35492 | FOP-GFP.mC | addgene full sequence | sequence record 417599 | Addgene NGS Result
TAGGTGGCACTTTTCGGGGAAATGTGCGCGGAACCCCTATTTGTTTATTTTTCTAAATACATTCAAATAT
GTATCCGCTCATGAGACAATAACCCTGATAAATGCTTCAATAATATTGAAAAAGGAAGAGTATGAGTATT
CAACATTTCCGTGTCGCCCTTATTCCCTTTTTTGCGGCATTTTGCCTTCCTGTTTTTGCTCACCCAGAAA
CGCTGGTGAAAGTAAAAGATGCTGAAGATCAGTTGGGTGCACGAGTGGGTTACATCGAACTGGATCTCAA
CAGCGGTAAGATCCTTGAGAGTTTTCGCCCCGAAGAACGTTTTCCAATGATGAGCACTTTTAAAGTTCTG
CTATGTGGCGCGGTATTATCCCGTATTGACGCCGGGCAAGAGCAACTCGGTCGCCGCATACACTATTCTC
AGAATGACTTGGTTGAGTACTCACCAGTCACAGAAAAGCATCTTACGGATGGCATGACAGTAAGAGAATT
ATGCAGTGCTGCCATAACCATGAGTGATAACACTGCGGCCAACTTACTTCTGACAACGATCGGAGGACCG
AAGGAGCTAACCGCTTTTTTGCACAACATGGGGGATCATGTAACTCGCCTTGATCGTTGGGAACCGGAGC
TGAATGAAGCCATACCAAACGACGAGCGTGACACCACGATGCCTGTAGCAATGGCAACAACGTTGCGCAA
ACTATTAACTGGCGAACTACTTACTCTAGCTTCCCGGCAACAATTAATAGACTGGATGGAGGCGGATAAA
GTTGCAGGACCACTTCTGCGCTCGGCCCTTCCGGCTGGCTGGTTTATTGCTGATAAATCTGGAGCCGGTG
AGCGTGGGTCTCGCGGTATCATTGCAGCACTGGGGCCAGATGGTAAGCCCTCCCGTATCGTAGTTATCTA
CACGACGGGGAGTCAGGCAACTATGGATGAACGAAATAGACAGATCGCTGAGATAGGTGCCTCACTGATT
AAGCATTGGTAACTGTCAGACCAAGTTTACTCATATATACTTTAGATTGATTTAAAACTTCATTTTTAAT
TTAAAAGGATCTAGGTGAAGATCCTTTTTGATAATCTCATGACCAAAATCCCTTAACGTGAGTTTTCGTT
CCACTGAGCGTCAGACCCCGTAGAAAAGATCAAAGGATCTTCTTGAGATCCTTTTTTTCTGCGCGTAATC
TGCTGCTTGCAAACAAAAAAACCACCGCTACCAGCGGTGGTTTGTTTGCCGGATCAAGAGCTACCAACTC
TTTTTCCGAAGGTAACTGGCTTCAGCAGAGCGCAGATACCAAATACTGTTCTTCTAGTGTAGCCGTAGTT
AGGCCACCACTTCAAGAACTCTGTAGCACCGCCTACATACCTCGCTCTGCTAATCCTGTTACCAGTGGCT
GCTGCCAGTGGCGATAAGTCGTGTCTTACCGGGTTGGACTCAAGACGATAGTTACCGGATAAGGCGCAGC
GGTCGGGCTGAACGGGGGGTTCGTGCACACAGCCCAGCTTGGAGCGAACGACCTACACCGAACTGAGATA
CCTACAGCGTGAGCTATGAGAAAGCGCCACGCTTCCCGAAGGGAGAAAGGCGGACAGGTATCCGGTAAGC
GGCAGGGTCGGAACAGGAGAGCGCACGAGGGAGCTTCCAGGGGGAAACGCCTGGTATCTTTATAGTCCTG
TCGGGTTTCGCCACCTCTGACTTGAGCGTCGATTTTTGTGATGCTCGTCAGGGGGGCGGAGCCTATGGAA
AAACGCCAGCAACGCGGCCTTTTTACGGTTCCTGGCCTTTTGCTGGCCTTTTGCTCACATGTTCTTTCCT
GCGTTATCCCCTGATTCTGTGGATAACCGTATTACCGCCTTTGAGTGAGCTGATACCGCTCGCCGCAGCC
GAACGACCGAGCGCAGCGAGTCAGTGAGCGAGGAAGCGGAAGAGCGCCCAATACGCAAACCGCCTCTCCC
CGCGCGTTGGCCGATTCATTAATGCAGCTGGCACGACAGGTTTCCCGACTGGAAAGCGGGCAGTGAGCGC
AACGCAATTAATGTGAGTTAGCTCACTCATTAGGCACCCCAGGCTTTACACTTTATGCTTCCGGCTCGTA
TGTTGTGTGGAATTGTGAGCGGATAACAATTTCACACAGGAAACAGCTATGACCATGATTACGCCAAGCG
CGCAATTAACCCTCACTAAAGGGAACAAAAGCTGGAGCTGCAAGCTTAATGTAGTCTTATGCAATACTCT
TGTAGTCTTGCAACATGGTAACGATGAGTTAGCAACATGCCTTACAAGGAGAGAAAAAGCACCGTGCATG
CCGATTGGTGGAAGTAAGGTGGTACGATCGTGCCTTATTAGGAAGGCAACAGACGGGTCTGACATGGATT
GGACGAACCACTGAATTGCCGCATTGCAGAGATATTGTATTTAAGTGCCTAGCTCGATACATAAACGGGT
CTCTCTGGTTAGACCAGATCTGAGCCTGGGAGCTCTCTGGCTAACTAGGGAACCCACTGCTTAAGCCTCA
ATAAAGCTTGCCTTGAGTGCTTCAAGTAGTGTGTGCCCGTCTGTTGTGTGACTCTGGTAACTAGAGATCC
CTCAGACCCTTTTAGTCAGTGTGGAAAATCTCTAGCAGTGGCGCCCGAACAGGGACTTGAAAGCGAAAGG
GAAACCAGAGGAGCTCTCTCGACGCAGGACTCGGCTTGCTGAAGCGCGCACGGCAAGAGGCGAGGGGCGG
CGACTGGTGAGTACGCCAAAAATTTTGACTAGCGGAGGCTAGAAGGAGAGAGATGGGTGCGAGAGCGTCA
GTATTAAGCGGGGGAGAATTAGATCGCGATGGGAAAAAATTCGGTTAAGGCCAGGGGGAAAGAAAAAATA
TAAATTAAAACATATAGTATGGGCAAGCAGGGAGCTAGAACGATTCGCAGTTAATCCTGGCCTGTTAGAA
ACATCAGAAGGCTGTAGACAAATACTGGGACAGCTACAACCATCCCTTCAGACAGGATCAGAAGAACTTA
GATCATTATATAATACAGTAGCAACCCTCTATTGTGTGCATCAAAGGATAGAGATAAAAGACACCAAGGA
AGCTTTAGACAAGATAGAGGAAGAGCAAAACAAAAGTAAGACCACCGCACAGCAAGCGGCCGCTGATCTT
CAGACCTGGAGGAGGAGATATGAGGGACAATTGGAGAAGTGAATTATATAAATATAAAGTAGTAAAAATT
GAACCATTAGGAGTAGCACCCACCAAGGCAAAGAGAAGAGTGGTGCAGAGAGAAAAAAGAGCAGTGGGAA
TAGGAGCTTTGTTCCTTGGGTTCTTGGGAGCAGCAGGAAGCACTATGGGCGCAGCGTCAATGACGCTGAC
GGTACAGGCCAGACAATTATTGTCTGGTATAGTGCAGCAGCAGAACAATTTGCTGAGGGCTATTGAGGCG
CAACAGCATCTGTTGCAACTCACAGTCTGGGGCATCAAGCAGCTCCAGGCAAGAATCCTGGCTGTGGAAA
GATACCTAAAGGATCAACAGCTCCTGGGGATTTGGGGTTGCTCTGGAAAACTCATTTGCACCACTGCTGT
GCCTTGGAATGCTAGTTGGAGTAATAAATCTCTGGAACAGATTTGGAATCACACGACCTGGATGGAGTGG
GACAGAGAAATTAACAATTACACAAGCTTAATACACTCCTTAATTGAAGAATCGCAAAACCAGCAAGAAA
AGAATGAACAAGAATTATTGGAATTAGATAAATGGGCAAGTTTGTGGAATTGGTTTAACATAACAAATTG
GCTGTGGTATATAAAATTATTCATAATGATAGTAGGAGGCTTGGTAGGTTTAAGAATAGTTTTTGCTGTA
CTTTCTATAGTGAATAGAGTTAGGCAGGGATATTCACCATTATCGTTTCAGACCCACCTCCCAACCCCGA
GGGGACCCGACAGGCCCGAAGGAATAGAAGAAGAAGGTGGAGAGAGAGACAGAGACAGATCCATTCGATT
AGTGAACGGATCTCGACGGTATCGGTTATCACGAGACTAGCCTCGATAGCCCGGGCTCGAGCAGCTGAAG
CTTGCATGCCTGCAGGGCCAAAGGGGGTAAGGCCAAAGGGGGTAAGGCCAAAGGTCTAGGCCAAAGGGGG
TAAGGCCAAAGGGGGTAAGGCCAAAGGGGGTAAGGCCAAAGGCTAGAGGGTATATAATGGATCCGGTACT
CGAGATCTGCGATCTAAGTAAGCTTGGCATTCCGGTACTGTTGGTAAAGCCACCATGGGATGATCCACCG
GTCGCCACCATGGTGAGCAAGGGCGAGGAGCTGTTCACCGGGGTGGTGCCCATCCTGGTCGAGCTGGACG
GCGACGTAAACGGCCACAAGTTCAGCGTGTCCGGCGAGGGCGAGGGCGATGCCACCTACGGCAAGCTGAC
CCTGAAGTTCATCTGCACCACCGGCAAGCTGCCCGTGCCCTGGCCCACCCTCGTGACCACCCTGACCTAC
GGCGTGCAGTGCTTCAGCCGCTACCCCGACCACATGAAGCAGCACGACTTCTTCAAGTCCGCCATGCCCG
AAGGCTACGTCCAGGAGCGCACCATCTTCTTCAAGGACGACGGCAACTACAAGACCCGCGCCGAGGTGAA
GTTCGAGGGCGACACCCTGGTGAACCGCATCGAGCTGAAGGGCATCGACTTCAAGGAGGACGGCAACATC
CTGGGGCACAAGCTGGAGTACAACTACAACAGCCACAACGTCTATATCATGGCCGACAAGCAGAAGAACG
GCATCAAGGTGAACTTCAAGATCCGCCACAACATCGAGGACGGCAGCGTGCAGCTCGCCGACCACTACCA
GCAGAACACCCCCATCGGCGACGGCCCCGTGCTGCTGCCCGACAACCACTACCTGAGCACCCAGTCCGCC
CTGAGCAAAGACCCCAACGAGAAGCGCGATCACATGGTCCTGCTGGAGTTCGTGACCGCCGCCGGGATCA
CTCTCGGCATGGACGAGCTGTACAAGTAAGCTTAGCCATGGCTTCCCGCCGGAGGTGGAGGAGCAGGATG
ATGGCACGCTGCCCATGTCTTGTGCCCAGGAGAGCGGGATGGACCGTCACCCTGCAGCCTGTGCTTCTGC
TAGGATCAATGTGTAGGCGGCCGCCTGCAGGTTAACAATCAACCTCTGGATTAACTTTTAAAAGAAAAGG
GGGGATTGGGGGGTACAGTGCAGGGGAAAGAATAGTAGACATAATAGCAACAGACATACAAACTAAAGAA
TTACAAAAACAAATTACAAAAATTCAAAATTTTATCGATCACGAGACTAGCCTCGAGAAGCTTGATATCG
AATTCCACGGGGTTGGGGTTGCGCCTTTTCCAAGGCAGCCCTGGGTTTGCGCAGGGACGCGGCTGCTCTG
GGCGTGGTTCCGGGAAACGCAGCGGCGCCGACCCTGGGTCTCGCACATTCTTCACGTCCGTTCGCAGCGT
CACCCGGATCTTCGCCGCTACCCTTGTGGGCCCCCCGGCGACGCTTCCTGCTCCGCCCCTAAGTCGGGAA
GGTTCCTTGCGGTTCGCGGCGTGCCGGACGTGACAAACGGAAGCCGCACGTCTCACTAGTACCCTCGCAG
ACGGACAGCGCCAGGGAGCAATGGCAGCGCGCCGACCGCGATGGGCTGTGGCCAATAGCGGCTGCTCAGC
AGGGCGCGCCGAGAGCAGCGGCCGGGAAGGGGCGGTGCGGGAGGCGGGGTGTGGGGCGGTAGTGTGGGCC
CTGTTCCTGCCCGCGCGGTGTTCCGCATTCTGCAAGCCTCCGGAGCGCACGTCGGCAGTCGGCTCCCTCG
TTGACCGAATCACCGACCTCTCTCCCCAGGGGGATCCGCCACC
[378 nt withheld, positions 5854-6231]
GATCCGATGGTGAGCAAGGGCGAGGAGGATAACATGGCCATCATCAAGGAGTTCATGCGCTTCAAGGTGC
ACATGGAGGGCTCCGTGAACGGCCACGAGTTCGAGATCGAGGGCGAGGGCGAGGGCCGCCCCTACGAGGG
CACCCAGACCGCCAAGCTGAAGGTGACCAAGGGTGGCCCCCTGCCCTTCGCCTGGGACATCCTGTCCCCT
CAGTTCATGTACGGCTCCAAGGCCTACGTGAAGCACCCCGCCGACATCCCCGACTACTTGAAGCTGTCCT
TCCCCGAGGGCTTCAAGTGGGAGCGCGTGATGAACTTCGAGGACGGCGGCGTGGTGACCGTGACCCAGGA
CTCCTCCCTGCAGGACGGCGAGTTCATCTACAAGGTGAAGCTGCGCGGCACCAACTTCCCCTCCGACGGC
CCCGTAATGCAGAAGAAGACCATGGGCTGGGAGGCCTCCTCCGAGCGGATGTACCCCGAGGACGGCGCCC
TGAAGGGCGAGATCAAGCAGAGGCTGAAGCTGAAGGACGGCGGCCACTACGACGCTGAGGTCAAGACCAC
CTACAAGGCCAAGAAGCCCGTGCAGCTGCCCGGCGCCTACAACGTCAACATCAAGTTGGACATCACCTCC
CACAACGAGGACTACACCATCGTGGAACAGTACGAACGCGCCGAGGGCCGCCACTCCACCGGCGGCATGG
ACGAGCTGTACAAGTAAAGCGGCCGCGTCGACAATCAACCTCTGGATTACAAAATTTGTGAAAGATTGAC
TGGTATTCTTAACTATGTTGCTCCTTTTACGCTATGTGGATACGCTGCTTTAATGCCTTTGTATCATGCT
ATTGCTTCCCGTATGGCTTTCATTTTCTCCTCCTTGTATAAATCCTGGTTGCTGTCTCTTTATGAGGAGT
TGTGGCCCGTTGTCAGGCAACGTGGCGTGGTGTGCACTGTGTTTGCTGACGCAACCCCCACTGGTTGGGG
CATTGCCACCACCTGTCAGCTCCTTTCCGGGACTTTCGCTTTCCCCCTCCCTATTGCCACGGCGGAACTC
ATCGCCGCCTGCCTTGCCCGCTGCTGGACAGGGGCTCGGCTGTTGGGCACTGACAATTCCGTGGTGTTGT
CGGGGAAGCTGACGTCCTTTCCATGGCTGCTCGCCTGTGTTGCCACCTGGATTCTGCGCGGGACGTCCTT
CTGCTACGTCCCTTCGGCCCTCAATCCAGCGGACCTTCCTTCCCGCGGCCTGCTGCCGGCTCTGCGGCCT
CTTCCGCGTCTTCGCCTTCGCCCTCAGACGAGTCGGATCTCCCTTTGGGCCGCCTCCCCGCCTGGAATTC
GAGCTCGGTACCTTTAAGACCAATGACTTACAAGGCAGCTGTAGATCTTAGCCACTTTTTAAAAGAAAAG
GGGGGACTGGAAGGGCTAATTCACTCCCAACGAAGACAAGATCTGCTTTTTGCTTGTACTGGGTCTCTCT
GGTTAGACCAGATCTGAGCCTGGGAGCTCTCTGGCTAACTAGGGAACCCACTGCTTAAGCCTCAATAAAG
CTTGCCTTGAGTGCTTCAAGTAGTGTGTGCCCGTCTGTTGTGTGACTCTGGTAACTAGAGATCCCTCAGA
CCCTTTTAGTCAGTGTGGAAAATCTCTAGCAGTAGTAGTTCATGTCATCTTATTATTCAGTATTTATAAC
TTGCAAAGAAATGAATATCAGAGAGTGAGAGGAACTTGTTTATTGCAGCTTATAATGGTTACAAATAAAG
CAATAGCATCACAAATTTCACAAATAAAGCATTTTTTTCACTGCATTCTAGTTGTGGTTTGTCCAAACTC
ATCAATGTATCTTATCATGTCTGGCTCTAGCTATCCCGCCCCTAACTCCGCCCATCCCGCCCCTAACTCC
GCCCAGTTCCGCCCATTCTCCGCCCCATGGCTGACTAATTTTTTTTATTTATGCAGAGGCCGAGGCCGCC
TCGGCCTCTGAGCTATTCCAGAAGTAGTGAGGAGGCTTTTTTGGAGGCCTAGGGACGTACCCAATTCGCC
CTATAGTGAGTCGTATTACGCGCGCTCACTGGCCGTCGTTTTACAACGTCGTGACTGGGAAAACCCTGGC
GTTACCCAACTTAATCGCCTTGCAGCACATCCCCCTTTCGCCAGCTGGCGTAATAGCGAAGAGGCCCGCA
CCGATCGCCCTTCCCAACAGTTGCGCAGCCTGAATGGCGAATGGG
[124 nt withheld, positions 8447-8570]
C
[91 nt withheld, positions 8572-8662]
A
[49 nt withheld, positions 8664-8712]
CCTTTGACGTTGGAGTCCACGTTCTTT
[37 nt withheld, positions 8740-8776]
ACCCTATCTCGGTCTATTCTTTTGATTTATAAGGGATTTTGCCGATTTCGGCCTATTGGTTAAAAAATGA
GCTGATTTAACAAAAATTTAACGCGAATTTTAACAAAATATTAACGCTTACAATT
