>Addgene plasmid #35492 | FOP-GFP.mC | addgene partial sequence | sequence record 45107 | mCherry-R 5'-TTGGTCACCTTCAGCTTGG-3'
CCTCGATCTCGAACTCGTGGCCGTTCACGGAAGCCCTCCATGTGCACCTTGAAGCGCATGAACTCCTTGA
TGATGGCCATGTTATCCTCCTCGCCCTTGCTCACCATCGGATC
[378 nt withheld, positions 114-491]
GGTGGCGGATCCCCCTGGGGAGAGAGGTCGGTGATTCGGTCAACGAGGGAGCCGACTGCCGACGTGCGCT
CCGGAGGCTTGCAGAATGCGGAACACCGCGCGGGCAGGAACAGGGCCCACACTACCGCCCCACACCCCGC
CTCCCGCACCGCCCCTTCCCGGCCGCTGCTCTCGGCGCGCCCTGCTGAGCAGCCGCTATTGGCCACAGCC
CATCGCGGTCGGCGCGCTGCCATTGCTCCCTGGCGCTGTCCGTCTGCGAGGGTACTAGTGAGACGTGCGG
CTTCCGTTTGTCACGTCCGGCACGCCGCGAACCGCA
