>Addgene plasmid #35492 | FOP-GFP.mC | addgene partial sequence | sequence record 45589 | EGFP-N  5'-CGTCGCCGTCCAGCTCGACCAG-3'
TGGTGGCGACCGGTGGATCATCCCATGGTGGCTTTACCAACAGGTACCGGAATGCCAAGCTTACTTAGAT
CGCAGATCTCGAGTACCGGATCCATTATATACCCTCTAGCCTTTGGCCTTACCCCCTTTGGCCTTACCCC
CTTTGGCCTTACCCCCTTTGGCCTAGACCTTTGGCCTTACCCCCTTTGGCCTTACCCCCTTTGGCCCTGC
AGGCATGCAAGCTTCAGCTGCTCGAGCCCGGGCTATCGAGGCTAGTCTCGTGATAACCGATACCGTCGAG
ATCCGTTCACTAATCGAATGGATCTGTCTCTGTCTCTCTCTCCACCTTCTTCTTCTATTCCTTCGGGCCT
GTCGGGTCCCCTCGGGGTTGGGAGGTGGGTCTGAAACGATAATGGTGAATATCCCTGCCTAACTCTATTC
ACTATAGAAAGTACAGCAAAAACTATTCTTAAACCTACCAAGCCTCCTACTATCATTATGAATAATTTTA
TATACCACAGCCAATTTGTTATGTTAAACCAATTCCACAAACTTGCCCATTTATCTAATTCCAATAATTC
TTGTTCATTCTTTTCTTGCTGGTTTTGCGATTCTTCAATTAAGGAGTGTATTAAGCTTGTGTAATTGTTA
ATTTCTCTGTCCCACTCCATCCAGGTCGTGTGATTCCAAATCTGTTCCAGAGATTTATTACTCCAACTAG
CATTCCAAGGCACAGCAGTGGTGCAAATGAGTTTTCCAGAGCAACCCCAAATCCCCAGGAGCTGTTGATC
CTTTAGGTATCTTTCCACAGCCAGGATTCTTGCCTGGAGCTGCTTGATGCCCCAGACTGTGAGTTGCAAC
AGATGCT
